>Addgene plasmid #101398 | pDONR221-HOXB9 | depositor full sequence | sequence record 191257 | Full Sequence
ATGTCCATTTCTGGGACGCTTAGCAGCTATTATGTCGACTCGATCATAAGTCACGAGAGTGAGGACGCGC
CTCCAGCCAAGTTTCCTTCTGGCCAGTACGCGAGCTCGAGGCAGCCAGGCCACGCGGAGCACTTAGAGTT
CCCTTCGTGCAGTTTCCAGCCTAAAGCGCCTGTGTTCGGTGCATCATGGGCGCCGTTGAGCCCTCACGCT
TCTGGGAGCCTGCCGTCAGTATACCACCCTTATATCCAGCCACAGGGAGTACCGCCGGCTGAGAGCAGGT
ACTTACGAACCTGGCTTGAGCCTGCGCCTCGAGGTGAAGCGGCACCAGGACAAGGTCAAGCAGCAGTGAA
GGCGGAACCGTTGCTTGGCGCGCCTGGAGAGTTACTTAAACAGGGCACGCCCGAGTACAGTTTGGAAACT
TCGGCGGGCAGGGAGGCCGTGCTGTCTAATCAAAGACCCGGCTACGGGGACAATAAAATTTGCGAAGGAA
GCGAGGACAAAGAGAGGCCGGATCAAACCAACCCCTCCGCCAACTGGCTGCACGCTCGCTCTTCCCGGAA
AAAGCGCTGTCCCTACACCAAATACCAGACGCTGGAGCTAGAGAAGGAGTTTCTGTTCAATATGTACCTC
ACCAGGGACCGTAGGCACGAAGTGGCCAGACTCCTCAATCTGAGTGAGAGACAAGTCAAAATCTGGTTTC
AGAACCGGCGGATGAAAATGAAGAAAATGAATAAGGAGCAGGGCAAAGAGTACCCAACTTTCTTGTACAA
AGTTGTCCCCTACCCAGCTTTCTTGTACAAAGTTGGCATTATAAGAAAGCATTGCTTATCAATTTGTTGC
AACGAACAGGTCACTATCAGTCAAAATAAAATCATTATTTGCCATCCAGCTGATATCCCCTATAGTGAGT
CGTATTACATGGTCATAGCTGTTTCCTGGCAGCTCTGGCCCGTGTCTCAAAATCTCTGATGTTACATTGC
ACAAGATAAAAATATATCATCATGAACAATAAAACTGTCTGCTTACATAAACAGTAATACAAGGGGTGTT
ATGAGCCATATTCAACGGGAAACGTCGAGGCCGCGATTAAATTCCAACATGGATGCTGATTTATATGGGT
ATAAATGGGCTCGCGATAATGTCGGGCAATCAGGTGCGACAATCTATCGCTTGTATGGGAAGCCCGATGC
GCCAGAGTTGTTTCTGAAACATGGCAAAGGTAGCGTTGCCAATGATGTTACAGATGAGATGGTCAGACTA
AACTGGCTGACGGAATTTATGCCTCTTCCGACCATCAAGCATTTTATCCGTACTCCTGATGATGCATGGT
TACTCACCACTGCGATCCCCGGAAAAACAGCATTCCAGGTATTAGAAGAATATCCTGATTCAGGTGAAAA
TATTGTTGATGCGCTGGCAGTGTTCCTGCGCCGGTTGCATTCGATTCCTGTTTGTAATTGTCCTTTTAAC
AGCGATCGCGTATTTCGTCTCGCTCAGGCGCAATCACGAATGAATAACGGTTTGGTTGATGCGAGTGATT
TTGATGACGAGCGTAATGGCTGGCCTGTTGAACAAGTCTGGAAAGAAATGCATAAACTTTTGCCATTCTC
ACCGGATTCAGTCGTCACTCATGGTGATTTCTCACTTGATAACCTTATTTTTGACGAGGGGAAATTAATA
GGTTGTATTGATGTTGGACGAGTCGGAATCGCAGACCGATACCAGGATCTTGCCATCCTATGGAACTGCC
TCGGTGAGTTTTCTCCTTCATTACAGAAACGGCTTTTTCAAAAATATGGTATTGATAATCCTGATATGAA
TAAATTGCAGTTTCATTTGATGCTCGATGAGTTTTTCTAATCAGAATTGGTTAATTGGTTGTAACACTGG
CAGAGCATTACGCTGACTTGACGGGACGGCGCAAGCTCATGACCAAAATCCCTTAACGTGAGTTACGCGT
CGTTCCACTGAGCGTCAGACCCCGTAGAAAAGATCAAAGGATCTTCTTGAGATCCTTTTTTTCTGCGCGT
AATCTGCTGCTTGCAAACAAAAAAACCACCGCTACCAGCGGTGGTTTGTTTGCCGGATCAAGAGCTACCA
ACTCTTTTTCCGAAGGTAACTGGCTTCAGCAGAGCGCAGATACCAAATACTGTTCTTCTAGTGTAGCCGT
AGTTAGGCCACCACTTCAAGAACTCTGTAGCACCGCCTACATACCTCGCTCTGCTAATCCTGTTACCAGT
GGCTGCTGCCAGTGGCGATAAGTCGTGTCTTACCGGGTTGGACTCAAGACGATAGTTACCGGATAAGGCG
CAGCGGTCGGGCTGAACGGGGGGTTCGTGCACACAGCCCAGCTTGGAGCGAACGACCTACACCGAACTGA
GATACCTACAGCGTGAGCTATGAGAAAGCGCCACGCTTCCCGAAGGGAGAAAGGCGGACAGGTATCCGGT
AAGCGGCAGGGTCGGAACAGGAGAGCGCACGAGGGAGCTTCCAGGGGGAAACGCCTGGTATCTTTATAGT
CCTGTCGGGTTTCGCCACCTCTGACTTGAGCGTCGATTTTTGTGATGCTCGTCAGGGGGGCGGAGCCTAT
GGAAAAACGCCAGCAACGCGGCCTTTTTACGGTTCCTGGCCTTTTGCTGGCCTTTTGCTCACATGTTCTT
TCCTGCGTTATCCCCTGATTCTGTGGATAACCGTATTACCGCCTTTGAGTGAGCTGATACCGCTCGCCGC
AGCCGAACGACCGAGCGCAGCGAGTCAGTGAGCGAGGAAGCGGAAGAGCGCCCAATACGCAAACCGCCTC
TCCCCGCGCGTTGGCCGATTCATTAATGCAGCTGGCACGACAGGTTTCCCGACTGGAAAGCGGGCAGTGA
GCGCAACGCAATTAATACGCGTACCGCTAGCCAGGAAGAGTTTGTAGAAACGCAAAAAGGCCATCCGTCA
GGATGGCCTTCTGCTTAGTTTGATGCCTGGCAGTTTATGGCGGGCGTCCTGCCCGCCACCCTCCGGGCCG
TTGCTTCACAACGTTCAAATCCGCTCCCGGCGGATTTGTCCTACTCAGGAGAGCGTTCACCGACAAACAA
CAGATAAAACGAAAGGCCCAGTCTTCCGACTGAGCCTTTCGTTTTATTTGATGCCTGGCAGTTCCCTACT
CTCGCGTTAACGCTAGCATGGATGTTTTCCCAGTCACGACGTTGTAAAACGACGGCCAGTCTTAAGCTCG
GGCCCCAAATAATGATTTTATTTTGACTGATAGTGACCTGTTCGTTGCAACAAATTGATGAGCAATGCTT
TTTTATAATGCCAACTTTGTACAAAAAAGCAGGCTTA
Features (pLannotate 1.2.2; 11 found; start..end, strand, type, name):
      1..750     +  CDS            HOXB9: HXB9_HUMAN - Also known as HOX2E. Experimental evidence at protein level: Swiss-Prot protein existence level 1. Sequence-specific transcription factor which is part of a developmental regulatory system that provides cells with specific positional identities on the anterior-posterior axis. From Homo sapiens (Human).
    752..773     -  protein_bind   attB2 (fragment): mutant version of attB; recombination site for the Gateway® BP reaction BP Clonase™
    782..881     -  protein_bind   attL2: mutant version of attL; recombination site for the Gateway® LR reaction LR Clonase™
    899..917     -  promoter       T7 promoter: promoter for bacteriophage T7 RNA polymerase
   1051..1860    +  CDS            KanR: aminoglycoside phosphotransferase; aph(3')-Ia; confers resistance to kanamycin in bacteria or G418 (Geneticin®) in eukaryotes
   2007..2595    +  rep_origin     ori: high-copy-number ColE1/pMB1/pBR322/pUC origin of replication
   2778..2870    +  CDS            lacI (fragment): lac repressor; lacI; The lac repressor binds to the lac operator to inhibit transcription in E. coli. This inhibition can be relieved by adding lactose or isopropyl-β-D-thiogalactopyranoside (IPTG).
   2925..2952    -  terminator     rrnB T2 terminator: transcription terminator T2 from the E. coli rrnB gene
   3084..3127    +  terminator     rrnB T1 terminator: Escherichia coli rrnB; transcription terminator T1 from the E. coli rrnB gene
   3174..3210    -  CDS            lacZα (fragment): LacZα fragment of β-galactosidase; lacZ fragment
   3226..3325    +  protein_bind   attL1: mutant version of attL; recombination site for the Gateway® LR reaction LR Clonase™
