[The description below was written by a language model from this plasmid's Addgene catalogue record and pLannotate feature annotations shown in this document.]
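Description:
pDONR221-HOXB9 is a Gateway entry clone built on the Invitrogen pDONR221 backbone, carrying the human homeobox transcription factor HOXB9 as part of the Human TFome Collection of transcription factor open reading frames. It is a small (about 3.3 kb) bacterial shuttling plasmid rather than an expression vector. It replicates in E. coli from a high-copy ColE1/pUC-type origin and is selected with kanamycin through the aph(3')-Ia KanR gene. The record indicates that the insert was made by gene synthesis and introduced by Gateway cloning.

The 750 nt HOXB9 coding sequence, which encodes a sequence-specific factor involved in anterior-posterior positional identity, sits between attL1 and attL2 sites. These are the recombination sites produced by a BP reaction, and they allow LR Clonase to transfer the ORF directionally into any compatible destination vector. The last nucleotide of the stop codon has been removed, so the reading frame stays open through the downstream att site and the protein can be fused to C-terminal tags or reporters supplied by the destination vector. No eukaryotic promoter drives the insert in this plasmid. The only promoter annotated is a T7 promoter just outside attL2, oriented toward the insert on the opposite strand. The rrnB T1 and T2 terminators upstream of attL1 insulate the cassette from read-through transcription, and the short lacI and lacZα fragments are backbone remnants. M13 forward and reverse primer sites flank the cassette for sequence verification. The construct serves as a source clone for moving HOXB9 into expression vectors, for example for the transcription factor overexpression and cell fate engineering work that the collection supports.
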