Addgene plasmid #101398: pDONR221-HOXB9
Purpose: Donor Vector containing HOXB9 transcription factor, part of the Human TFome Collection
Depositing lab: George Church. Depositing organization: Harvard Medical School. Publication: A comprehensive library of human transcription factors for cell fate engineering. Ng AHM, Khoshakhlagh P, Rojo Arias JE, Pasquini G, Wang K, Swiersy A, Shipman SL, Appleton E, Kiaee K, Kohman RE, Vernet A, Dysart M, Leeper K, Saylor W, Huang JY, Graveline A, Taipale J, Hill DE, Vidal M, Melero-Martin JM, Busskamp V, Church GM. Nat Biotechnol. 2021 Apr;39(4):510-519. doi: 10.1038/s41587-020-0742-6. Epub 2020 Nov 30. PubMed 33257861.
Backbone
  Vector backbone: pDONR221
  Backbone manufacturer: Invitrogen
  Vector type: Gateway shuttling vector
Growth in bacteria
  Bacterial resistance: Kanamycin, 50 μg/mL
  Growth temperature: 37°C
  Growth strain: DH5alpha
  Copy number: High Copy
Gene/Insert
  Gene/Insert name: HOXB9 (alt name: P17482 (Uniprot ID))
  Species: H. sapiens (human)
  Mutation: Last nucleotide of stop codon removed to allow for Gateway C-terminal fusions
  Entrez Gene: HOXB9 (a.k.a. HOX-2.5, HOX2, HOX2E)
  Cloning method: Gateway Cloning
  Sequencing primers: 5′ M13F(-21); 3′ M13R
Terms and licenses: Academic/Nonprofit Terms; Industry Terms: Not Available to Industry
Depositor comments: Harvard generated by gene synthesis
How to cite: pDONR221-HOXB9 was a gift from George Church (Addgene plasmid # 101398 ; http://n2t.net/addgene:101398 ; RRID:Addgene_101398)
