>Addgene plasmid #101398 | pDONR221-HOXB9 | depositor partial sequence | sequence record 191258 | insert
ATGTCCATTTCTGGGACGCTTAGCAGCTATTATGTCGACTCGATCATAAGTCACGAGAGTGAGGACGCGC
CTCCAGCCAAGTTTCCTTCTGGCCAGTACGCGAGCTCGAGGCAGCCAGGCCACGCGGAGCACTTAGAGTT
CCCTTCGTGCAGTTTCCAGCCTAAAGCGCCTGTGTTCGGTGCATCATGGGCGCCGTTGAGCCCTCACGCT
TCTGGGAGCCTGCCGTCAGTATACCACCCTTATATCCAGCCACAGGGAGTACCGCCGGCTGAGAGCAGGT
ACTTACGAACCTGGCTTGAGCCTGCGCCTCGAGGTGAAGCGGCACCAGGACAAGGTCAAGCAGCAGTGAA
GGCGGAACCGTTGCTTGGCGCGCCTGGAGAGTTACTTAAACAGGGCACGCCCGAGTACAGTTTGGAAACT
TCGGCGGGCAGGGAGGCCGTGCTGTCTAATCAAAGACCCGGCTACGGGGACAATAAAATTTGCGAAGGAA
GCGAGGACAAAGAGAGGCCGGATCAAACCAACCCCTCCGCCAACTGGCTGCACGCTCGCTCTTCCCGGAA
AAAGCGCTGTCCCTACACCAAATACCAGACGCTGGAGCTAGAGAAGGAGTTTCTGTTCAATATGTACCTC
ACCAGGGACCGTAGGCACGAAGTGGCCAGACTCCTCAATCTGAGTGAGAGACAAGTCAAAATCTGGTTTC
AGAACCGGCGGATGAAAATGAAGAAAATGAATAAGGAGCAGGGCAAAGAGTACCCAACTTTCTTGTACAA
AGTTGTCCCC
